Addgene plasmid #21538: FLAG-Ago2
Depositing lab: Edward Chan. Depositing organization: University of Florida. Publication: The C-terminal half of human Ago2 binds to multiple GW-rich regions of GW182 and requires GW182 to mediate silencing. Lian SL, Li S, Abadal GX, Pauley BA, Fritzler MJ, Chan EK. RNA. 2009 May . 15(5):804-13. 10.1261/rna.1229409 PubMed 19324964.
Backbone
  Vector backbone: p3XFLAG-myc-CMV-24
  Backbone size w/o insert (bp): 4752
  Vector type: Mammalian Expression
Growth in bacteria
  Bacterial resistance: Ampicillin, 100 μg/mL
  Growth temperature: 37°C
  Growth strain: DH5alpha
  Copy number: Unknown
Gene/Insert
  Gene/Insert name: Ago2 (alt name: EIF2C2)
  Species: H. sapiens (human)
  Insert size (bp): 2600
  Mutation: The first 7aa of this Ago2 protein are different from the NCBI website Ref sequ
  GenBank ID: NM_012154
  Entrez Gene: AGO2 (a.k.a. CASC7, EIF2C2, LESKRES, LINC00980, PPD, Q10)
  Tag / fusion protein: 3XFLAG (N terminal on backbone)
  Cloning method: Restriction Enzyme
  Sequencing primers: 5′ CMV24sp
Resource information
  A portion of this plasmid was derived from a plasmid made by: Original Ago2 clone from Dr. Tom Hobman at Univ. of Calgary
Terms and licenses: Academic/Nonprofit Terms; Industry Terms: Not Available to Industry
Depositor comments: The first 7aa of our Ago2 protein are different from NCBI website Ref seq. Addgene NGS results identified an R372M variant in Ago2.
How to cite: FLAG-Ago2 was a gift from Edward Chan (Addgene plasmid # 21538 ; http://n2t.net/addgene:21538 ; RRID:Addgene_21538)
