[The description below was written by a language model from this plasmid's Addgene catalogue record and pLannotate feature annotations shown in this document.]
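Description:
FLAG-Ago2 is a mammalian expression plasmid built on the p3XFLAG-myc-CMV-24 backbone that drives production of human Argonaute 2 (AGO2, also called EIF2C2) with an N-terminal 3xFLAG epitope. It is propagated in E. coli through a high-copy ColE1/pUC-type origin and selected with ampicillin via the β-lactamase gene; an f1 origin is also present. The sequenced plasmid is 8,736 nt, somewhat larger than the sum of the catalogued backbone (4,752 bp) and insert (about 2,600 bp) sizes. The record does not explain this difference.

Expression is controlled by the human cytomegalovirus immediate early enhancer and promoter, followed by the 3xFLAG coding sequence with its enterokinase cleavage site, the AGO2 open reading frame, and a human growth hormone polyadenylation signal. The AGO2 sequence is flanked by attB1 and attB2 Gateway recombination sites, although the catalogue lists restriction enzyme cloning as the method. Only the 3xFLAG tag is recorded; no myc tag is annotated despite the backbone name. The depositor notes that the first seven amino acids of this Ago2 differ from the NCBI reference sequence, and sequencing by the repository identified an R372M variant. Additional annotated elements include SV40 promoter segments, an RNA-OUT match, and lac-derived fragments. No mammalian selection marker is annotated, although an unannotated stretch lies between the SV40 promoter segments.

AGO2 is the core component of the RNA-induced silencing complex, binding small guide RNAs to direct silencing of complementary mRNAs. The associated publication examined the interaction of Ago2 with GW-rich regions of GW182, so the construct suits detecting or immunoprecipitating FLAG-tagged Ago2 in transfected mammalian cells.
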