Features (pLannotate 1.2.2; 20 found; start..end, strand, type, name):
      1..380     +  enhancer       CMV enhancer: human cytomegalovirus immediate early enhancer
    382..581     +  promoter       CMV promoter: human cytomegalovirus (CMV) immediate early promoter
    614..679     +  CDS            3xFLAG: three tandem FLAG® epitope tags, followed by an enterokinase cleavage site
    692..716     +  protein_bind   attB1: mutant version of attB; recombination site for the Gateway® BP reaction BP Clonase™
    773..3328    +  CDS            AGO2 (sequence partly withheld): AGO2_HUMAN - Also known as EIF2C2. Experimental evidence at protein level: Swiss-Prot protein existence level 1. Required for RNA-mediated gene silencing (RNAi) by the RNA- induced silencing complex (RISC). The 'minimal RISC' appears to include AGO2 bound to a short guide RNA such as a microRNA (miRNA) or short interfering RNA (siRNA). These guide RNAs direct RISC to complementary mRNAs that are targets for RISC-mediated gene silencing. The precise mechanism of gene silencing depends on the degree of complementarity between the miRNA or siRNA and its target. Binding of RISC to a perfectly comp
   3355..3379    -  protein_bind   attB2: mutant version of attB; recombination site for the Gateway® BP reaction BP Clonase™
   3422..4044    +  polyA_signal   hGH poly(A) signal: human growth hormone polyadenylation signal
   4063..4205    +  promoter       SV40 promoter (fragment): SV40 enhancer and early promoter
   4250..4319    -  ncRNA          RNA-OUT: Accession: RF00240 - RNA-OUT
   5544..5740    +  promoter       SV40 promoter: SV40 early promoter
   5779..5797    -  promoter       T7 promoter: promoter for bacteriophage T7 RNA polymerase
   5835..5851    -  protein_bind   lac operator: The lac repressor binds to the lac operator to inhibit transcription in E. coli. This inhibition can be relieved by adding lactose or isopropyl-β-D-thiogalactopyranoside (IPTG). lac repressor encoded by lacI
   5859..5889    -  promoter       lac promoter: promoter for the E. coli lac operon
   5904..5925    -  protein_bind   CAP binding site: CAP binding activates transcription in the presence of cAMP. E. coli catabolite activator protein
   5938..6030    -  CDS            lacI (fragment): lac repressor; lacI; The lac repressor binds to the lac operator to inhibit transcription in E. coli. This inhibition can be relieved by adding lactose or isopropyl-β-D-thiogalactopyranoside (IPTG).
   6213..6801    -  rep_origin     ori: high-copy-number ColE1/pMB1/pBR322/pUC origin of replication
   6972..7832    -  CDS            AmpR: β-lactamase; bla; confers resistance to ampicillin, carbenicillin, and related antibiotics
   7833..7937    -  promoter       AmpR promoter: bla
   7964..8392    +  rep_origin     f1 ori (sequence partly withheld): f1 bacteriophage origin of replication; arrow indicates direction of (+) strand synthesis
   8423..8577    -  CDS            lacZα (fragment): LacZα fragment of β-galactosidase; lacZ fragment
>Addgene plasmid #21538 | FLAG-Ago2 | addgene full sequence | sequence record 244704 | Addgene NGS Result
GACATTGATTATTGACTAGTTATTAATAGTAATCAATTACGGGGTCATTAGTTCATAGCCCATATATGGA
GTTCCGCGTTACATAACTTACGGTAAATGGCCCGCCTGGCTGACCGCCCAACGACCCCCGCCCATTGACG
TCAATAATGACGTATGTTCCCATAGTAACGCCAATAGGGACTTTCCATTGACGTCAATGGGTGGAGTATT
TACGGTAAACTGCCCACTTGGCAGTACATCAAGTGTATCATATGCCAAGTCCGCCCCCTATTGACGTCAA
TGACGGTAAATGGCCCGCCTGGCATTATGCCCAGTACATGACCTTACGGGACTTTCCTACTTGGCAGTAC
ATCTACGTATTAGTCATCGCTATTACCATGGTGATGCGGTTTTGGCAGTACACCAATGGGCGTGGATAGC
GGTTTGACTCACGGGGATTTCCAAGTCTCCACCCCATTGACGTCAATGGGAGTTTGTTTTGGCACCAAAA
TCAACGGGACTTTCCAAAATGTCGTAATAACCCCGCCCCGTTGACGCAAATGGGCGGTAGGCGTGTACGG
TGGGAGGTCTATATAAGCAGAGCTCGTTTAGTGAACCGTCAGAATTAACCATGGACTACAAAGACCATGA
CGGTGATTATAAAGATCATGACATCGATTACAAGGATGACGATGACAAGCTTGCGGCCATCACAAGTTTG
TACAAAAAAGCAGGCTCTTTAAAGGAACCAATTCAGTCGACTGGATCCATGCACCCATTCCAGTGGTGTA
ACGCACTTGCACCTCCTGCGCCGCCGCCCCCCATCCAAGGATATGCCTTCAAGCCTCCACCTAGACCCGA
CTTTGGGACCTCCGGGAGAACAATCAAATTACAGGCCAATTTCTTCGAAATGGACATCCCCAAAATTGAC
ATCTATCATTATGAATTGGATATCAAGCCAGAGAAGTGCCCGAGGAGAGTTAACAGGGAAATCGTGGAAC
ACATGGTCCAGCACTTTAAAACACAGATCTTTGGGGATCGGAAGCCCGTGTTTGACGGCAGGAAGAATCT
ATACACAGCCATGCCCCTTCCGATTGGGAGGGACAAGGTGGAGCTGGAGGTCACGCTGCCAGGAGAAGGC
AAGGATCGCATCTTCAAGGTGTCCATCAAGTGGGTGTCCTGCGTGAGCTTGCAGGCGTTACACGATGCAC
TTTCAGGGCGGCTGCCCAGCGTCCCTTTTGAGACGATCCAGGCCCTGGACGTGGTCATGAGGCACTTGCC
ATCCATGAGGTACACCCCCGTGGGCCGCTCCTTCTTCACCGCGTCCGAAGGCTGCTCTAACCCTCTTGGC
GGGGGCCGAGAAGTGTGGTTTGGCTTCCATCAGTCCGTCCGGCCTTCTCTCTGGAAAATGATGCTGAATA
TTGATGTGTCAGCAACAGCGTTTTACAAGGCACAGCCAGTAATCGAGTTTGTTTGTGAAGTTTTGGATTT
TAAAAGTATTGAAGAACAACAAAAACCTCTGACAGATTCCCAAAGGGTAAAGTTTACCAAAGAAATTAAA
GGTCTAAAGGTGGAGATAACGCACTGTGGGCAGATGAAGAGGAAGTACCGTGTCTGCAATGTGACCCGGC
GGCCCGCCAGTCACCAAACATTCCCGCTGCAGCAGGAGAGCGGGCAGACGGTGGAGTGCACGGTGGCCCA
GTATTTCAAGGACAGGCACAAGTTGGTTCTGCGCTACCCCCACCTCCCATGTTTACAAGTCGGACAGGAG
CAGAAACACACCTACCTTCCCCTGGAGGTCTGTAACATTGTGGCAGGACAAAGATGTATTAAAAAATTAA
CGGACAATCAGACCTCAACCATGATCAGAGCAACTGCTATGTCGGCGCCCGATCGGCAAGAAGAGATTAG
CAAATTGATGCGAAGTGCAAGTTTCAACACAGATCCATACGTCCGTGAATTTGGAATCATGGTCAAAGAT
GAGATGACAGACGTGACTGGGCGGGTGCTGCAGCCGCCCTCCATCCTCTACGGGGGCAGGAATAAAGCTA
TTGCGACCCCTGTCCAGGGCGTCTGGGACATGCGGAAC
[405 nt withheld, positions 2069-2473]
AACAACATCCTGCTGCCCCAGGGCAGGCCGCCGGTGTTCCAGCAGCCCGTCATCTTTCTGGGAGCAGACG
TCACTCACCCCCCCGCCGGGGATGGGAAGAAGCCCTCCATTGCCGCCGTGGTGGGCAGCATGGACGCCCA
CCCCAATCGCTACTGCGCCACCGTGCGCGTGCAGCAGCACCGGCAGGAGATCATACAAGACCTGGCCGCC
ATGGTCCGCGAGCTCCTCATCCAGTTCTACAAGTCCACGCGCTTCAAGCCCACCCGCATCATCTTCTACC
GCGACGGTGTCTCTGAAGGCCAGTTCCAGCAGGTTCTCCACCACGAGTTGCTGGCCATCCGTGAGGCCTG
TATCAAGCTAGAAAAAGACTACCAGCCCGGGATCACCTTCATCGTGGTGCAGAAGAGGCACCACACCCGG
CTCTTCTGCACTGACAAGAACGAGCGGGTTGGGAAAAGTGGAAACATTCCAGCAGGCACGACTGTGGACA
CGAAAATCACCCACCCCACCGAGTTCGACTTCTACCTGTGTAGTCACGCTGGCATCCAGGGGACAAGCAG
GCCTTCGCACTATCACGTCCTCTGGGACGACAATCGTTTCTCCTCTGATGAGCTGCAGATCCTAACCTAC
CAGCTGTGTCACACCTACGTGCGCTGCACACGCTCCGTGTCCATCCCAGCGCCAGCATACTACGCTCACC
TGGTGGCCTTCCGGGCCAGGTACCACCTGGTGGATAAGGAACATGACAGTGCTGAAGGAAGCCATACCTC
TGGGCAGAGTAACGGGCGAGACCACCAAGCACTGGCCAAGGCGGTCCAGGTTCACCAAGACACTCTGCGC
ACCATGTACTTTGCTTAAGCGGCCGCACTCGAGATATCTAGACCCAGCTTTCTTGTACAAAGTGGTGATT
CCGAACAAAAACTCATCTCAGAAGAGGATCTGTGACCCGGGTGGCATCCCTGTGACCCCTCCCCAGTGCC
TCTCCTGGCCCTGGAAGTTGCCACTCCAGTGCCCACCAGCCTTGTCCTAATAAAATTAAGTTGCATCATT
TTGTCTGACTAGGTGTCCTTCTATAATATTATGGGGTGGAGGGGGGTGGTATGGAGCAAGGGGCAAGTTG
GGAAGACAACCTGTAGGGCCTGCGGGGTCTATTGGGAACCAAGCTGGAGTGCAGTGGCACAATCTTGGCT
CACTGCAATCTCCGCCTCCTGGGTTCAAGCGATTCTCCTGCCTCAGCCTCCCGAGTTGTTGGGATTCCAG
GCATGCATGACCAGGCTCAGCTAATTTTTGTTTTTTTGGTAGAGACGGGGTTTCACCATATTGGCCAGGC
TGGTCTCCAACTCCTAATCTCAGGTGATCTACCCACCTTGGCCTCCCAAATTGCTGGGATTACAGGCGTG
AACCACTGCTCCCTTCCCTGTCCTTCTGATTTTAAAATAACTATACCAGCAGGAGGACGTCCAGACACAG
CATAGGCTACCTGGCCATGCCCAACCGGTGGGACATTTGAGTTGCTTGCTTGGCACTGTCCTCTCATGCG
TTGGGTCCACTCAGTAGATGCCTGTTGAATTGGGTACGCGGCCAGCTTGGCTGTGGAATGTGTGTCAGTT
AGGGTGTGGAAAGTCCCCAGGCTCCCCAGCAGGCAGAAGTATGCAAAGCATGCATCTCAATTAGTCAGCA
ACCAGGTGTGGAAAGTCCCCAGGCTCCCCAGCAGGCAGAAGTATGCAAAGCACTGATGAATCCCCTAATG
ATTTTGGTAAAAATCATTAAGTTAAGGTGGATACACATCTTGTCATATGATCAAATGGTTTCGCGAAAAA
TCAATAATCAGACAACAAGATGTGCGAACTCGATATTTTACACGACTCTCTTTACCAATTCTGCCCCGAA
TTACACTTAAAACGACTCAACAGCTTAACGTTGGCTTGCCACGCCTTACTTGACTGTAAAACTCTCACTC
TTACCGAACTTGGCCGTAACCTGCCAACCAAAGCGAGAACAAAACATAACATCAAACGAATCGACCGATT
GTTAGGTAATCGTCACCTCCACAAAGAGCGACTCGCTGTATACCGTTGGCATGCTAGCTTTATCTGTTCG
GGCAATACGATGCCCATTGTACTTGTTGACTGGTCTGATATTCGTGAGCAAAAACGACTTATGGTATTGC
GAGCTTCAGTCGCACTACACGGTCGTTCTGTTACTCTTTATGAGAAAGCGTTCCCGCTTTCAGAGCAATG
TTCAAAGAAAGCTCATGACCAATTTCTAGCCGACCTTGCGAGCATTCTACCGAGTAACACCACACCGCTC
ATTGTCAGTGATGCTGGCTTTAAAGTGCCATGGTATAAATCCGTTGAGAAGCTGGGTTGGTACTGGTTAA
GTCGAGTAAGAGGAAAAGTACAATATGCAGACCTAGGAGCGGAAAACTGGAAACCTATCAGCAACTTACA
TGATATGTCATCTAGTCACTCAAAGACTTTAGGCTATAAGAGGCTGACTAAAAGCAATCCAATCTCATGC
CAAATTCTATTGTATAAATCTCGCTCTAAAGGCCGAAAAAATCAGCGCTCGACACGGACTCATTGTCACC
ACCCGTCACCTAAAATCTACTCAGCGTCGGCAAAGGAGCCATGGGTTCTAGCAACTAACTTACCTGTTGA
AATTCGAACACCCAAACAACTTGTTAATATCTATTCGAAGCGAATGCAGATTGAAGAAACCTTCCGAGAC
TTGAAAAGTCCTGCCTACGGACTAGGCCTACGCCATAGCCGAACGAGCAGCTCAGAGCGTTTTGATATCA
TGCTGCTAATCGCCCTGATGCTTCAACTAACATGTTGGCTTGCGGGCGTTCATGCTCAGAAACAAGGTTG
GGACAAGCACTTCCAGGCTAACACAGTCAGAAATCGAAACGTACTCTCAACAGTTCGCTTAGGCATGGAA
GTTTTGCGGCATTCTGGCTACACAATAACAAGGGAAGACTTACTCGTGGCTGCAACCCTACTAGCTCAAA
ATTTATTCACACATGGTTACGCTTTGGGGAAATTATGAGGGGATCTCTCAGTGCAAAGCATGCATCTCAA
TTAGTCAGCAACCATAGTCCCGCCCCTAACTCCGCCCATCCCGCCCCTAACTCCGCCCAGTTCCGCCCAT
TCTCCGCCCCATGGCTGACTAATTTTTTTTATTTATGCAGAGGCCGAGGCCGCCTCGGCCTCTGAGCTAT
TCCAGAAGTAGTGAGGAGGCTTTTTTGGAGGCCTAGGCTTTTGCAAAAAGCTCCTCGAGGAACTGAAAAA
CCAGAAAGTTAATTCCCTATAGTGAGTCGTATTAAATTCGTAATCATGTCATAGCTGTTTCCTGTGTGAA
ATTGTTATCCGCTCACAATTCCACACAACATACGAGCCGGAAGCATAAAGTGTAAAGCCTGGGGTGCCTA
ATGAGTGAGCTAACTCACATTAATTGCGTTGCGCTCACTGCCCGCTTTCCAGTCGGGAAACCTGTCGTGC
CAGCTGCATTAATGAATCGGCCAACGCGCGGGGAGAGGCGGTTTGCGTATTGGGCGCTCTTCCGCTTCCT
CGCTCACTGACTCGCTGCGCTCGGTCGTTCGGCTGCGGCGAGCGGTATCAGCTCACTCAAAGGCGGTAAT
ACGGTTATCCACAGAATCAGGGGATAACGCAGGAAAGAACATGTGAGCAAAAGGCCAGCAAAAGGCCAGG
AACCGTAAAAAGGCCGCGTTGCTGGCGTTTTTCCATAGGCTCCGCCCCCCTGACGAGCATCACAAAAATC
GACGCTCAAGTCAGAGGTGGCGAAACCCGACAGGACTATAAAGATACCAGGCGTTTCCCCCTGGAAGCTC
CCTCGTGCGCTCTCCTGTTCCGACCCTGCCGCTTACCGGATACCTGTCCGCCTTTCTCCCTTCGGGAAGC
GTGGCGCTTTCTCATAGCTCACGCTGTAGGTATCTCAGTTCGGTGTAGGTCGTTCGCTCCAAGCTGGGCT
GTGTGCACGAACCCCCCGTTCAGCCCGACCGCTGCGCCTTATCCGGTAACTATCGTCTTGAGTCCAACCC
GGTAAGACACGACTTATCGCCACTGGCAGCAGCCACTGGTAACAGGATTAGCAGAGCGAGGTATGTAGGC
GGTGCTACAGAGTTCTTGAAGTGGTGGCCTAACTACGGCTACACTAGAAGAACAGTATTTGGTATCTGCG
CTCTGCTGAAGCCAGTTACCTTCGGAAAAAGAGTTGGTAGCTCTTGATCCGGCAAACAAACCACCGCTGG
TAGCGGTGGTTTTTTTGTTTGCAAGCAGCAGATTACGCGCAGAAAAAAAGGATCTCAAGAAGATCCTTTG
ATCTTTTCTACGGGGTCTGACGCTCAGTGGAACGAAAACTCACGTTAAGGGATTTTGGTCATGAGATTAT
CAAAAAGGATCTTCACCTAGATCCTTTTAAATTAAAAATGAAGTTTTAAATCAATCTAAAGTATATATGA
GTAAACTTGGTCTGACAGTTACCAATGCTTAATCAGTGAGGCACCTATCTCAGCGATCTGTCTATTTCGT
TCATCCATAGTTGCCTGACTCCCCGTCGTGTAGATAACTACGATACGGGAGGGCTTACCATCTGGCCCCA
GTGCTGCAATGATACCGCGAGACCCACGCTCACCGGCTCCAGATTTATCAGCAATAAACCAGCCAGCCGG
AAGGGCCGAGCGCAGAAGTGGTCCTGCAACTTTATCCGCCTCCATCCAGTCTATTAATTGTTGCCGGGAA
GCTAGAGTAAGTAGTTCGCCAGTTAATAGTTTGCGCAACGTTGTTGCCATTGCTACAGGCATCGTGGTGT
CACGCTCGTCGTTTGGTATGGCTTCATTCAGCTCCGGTTCCCAACGATCAAGGCGAGTTACATGATCCCC
CATGTTGTGCAAAAAAGCGGTTAGCTCCTTCGGTCCTCCGATCGTTGTCAGAAGTAAGTTGGCCGCAGTG
TTATCACTCATGGTTATGGCAGCACTGCATAATTCTCTTACTGTCATGCCATCCGTAAGATGCTTTTCTG
TGACTGGTGAGTACTCAACCAAGTCATTCTGAGAATAGTGTATGCGGCGACCGAGTTGCTCTTGCCCGGC
GTCAATACGGGATAATACCGCGCCACATAGCAGAACTTTAAAAGTGCTCATCATTGGAAAACGTTCTTCG
GGGCGAAAACTCTCAAGGATCTTACCGCTGTTGAGATCCAGTTCGATGTAACCCACTCGTGCACCCAACT
GATCTTCAGCATCTTTTACTTTCACCAGCGTTTCTGGGTGAGCAAAAACAGGAAGGCAAAATGCCGCAAA
AAAGGGAATAAGGGCGACACGGAAATGTTGAATACTCATACTCTTCCTTTTTCAATATTATTGAAGCATT
TATCAGGGTTATTGTCTCATGAGCGGATACATATTTGAATGTATTTAGAAAAATAAACAAATAGGGGTTC
CGCGCACATTTCCCCGAAAAGTGCCACCTG
[124 nt withheld, positions 7964-8087]
C
[91 nt withheld, positions 8089-8179]
A
[49 nt withheld, positions 8181-8229]
CCTTTGACGTTGGAGTCCACGTTCTTT
[37 nt withheld, positions 8257-8293]
ACCCTATCTCGGTCTATTCTTTTGATTTATAAGGGATTTTGCCGATTTCGGCCTATTGGTTAAAAAATGA
GCTGATTTAACAAAAATTTAACGCGAATTTTAACAAAATATTAACGCTTACAATTTCCATTCGCCATTCA
GGCTGCGCAACTGTTGGGAAGGGCGATCGGTGCGGGCCTCTTCGCTATTACGCCAGCTGGCGAAAGGGGG
ATGTGCTGCAAGGCGATTAAGTTGGGTAACGCCAGGGTTTTCCCAGTCACGACGTTGTAAAACGACGGCC
AGTGCCAAGCTGATCTATACATTGAATCAATATTGGCAATTAGCCATATTAGTCATTGGTTATATAGCAT
AAATCAATATTGGCTATTGGCCATTGCATACGTTGTATCTATATCATAATATGTACATTTATATTGGCTC
ATGTCCAATATGACCGCCATGTT
