>Addgene plasmid #21538 | FLAG-Ago2 | addgene partial sequence | sequence record 27311 | 21538 with CMV-F
AGCAGAGCTCGTTTAGTGAACCGTCAGAATTAACCATGGACTACAAAGACCATGACGGTGATTATAAAGA
TCATGACATCGATTACAAGGATGACGATGACAAGCTTGCGGCCATCACAAGTTTGTACAAAAAAGCAGGC
TCTTTAAAGGAACCAATTCAGTCGACTGGATCCATGCACCCATTCCAGTGGTGTAACGCACTTGCACCTC
CTGCGCCGCCGCCCCCCATCCAAGGATATGCCTTCAAGCCTCCACCTAGACCCGACTTTGGGACCTCCGG
GAGAACAATCAAATTACAGGCCAATTTCTTCGAAATGGACATCCCCAAAATTGACATCTATCATTATGAA
TTGGATATCAAGCCAGAGAAGTGCCCGAGGAGAGTTAACAGGGAAATCGTGGAACACATGGTCCAGCACT
TTAAAACACAGATCTTTGGGGATCGGAAGCCCGTGTTTGACGGCAGGAAGAATCTATACACAGCCATGCC
CCTTCCGATTGGGAGGGACAAGGTGGAGCTGGAGGTCACGCTGCCAGGAGAAGGCAAGGATCGCATCTTC
AAGGTGTCCATCAAGTGGGTGTCCTGCGTGAGCTTGCAGGCGTTACACGATGCACTTTCAGGGCGGCTGC
CCCAGCGTCCCTTTTGAGACGATCCAGGCCCTGGACGTGGTCATGAGGCACTTGCCATCCATGAGGTACA
CCCCCGTGGGCCGCTCCTTCTTCACCGCGTCCGAAGGCTGCTCTAACCCTCTTGGCGGGGGCCGAGAAGT
GTGGTTTGGCT
